>Addgene plasmid #169207 | hp-50-0-50%GC-Right-half-120bp | addgene full sequence | sequence record 334824 | Addgene NGS Result
TAAGGATCCATTTTTATGGATCCAGACGTTGACTCGTACGTCAGTCGATCTAGACATAATATAATTTATA
ATATAATTTATAATATAATTTATTACTTCACTGCTTGACTGTAGCTGCATACCTGTGACCAGAGTCCCGC
TGTCTAGAGGATCCGACTATCGACCTCAGCGCTTTAATGCGGTAGTTTATCACAGTTAAATTGCTAACGC
AGTCAGGCACCGTGTATGAAATCTAACAATGCGCTCATCGTCATCCTCGGCACCGTCACCCTGGATGCTG
TAGGCATAGGCTTGGTTATGCCGGTACTGCCGGGCCTCTTGCGGGATATCGTCCATTCCGACAGCATCGC
CAGTCACTATGGCGTGCTGCTAGCGCTATATGCGTTGACGCAATTTCTATGCGCACCCGTTCTCGGAGCA
CTGTCCGACCGCTTTGGCCGCCGCCCAGTCCTGCTCGCTTCGCTACTTGGAGCCACTATCGACTACGCGA
TCATGGCGACCACACCCGTCCTGTGGATCCTCTACGCCGGACGCATCGTGGCCGGCATCACCGGCGCCAC
AGGTGCGGTTGCTGGCGCCTATATCGCCGACATCACCGATGGGGAAGATCGGGCTCGCCACTTCGGGCTC
ATGAGCGCTTGTTTCGGCGTGGGTATGGTGGCAGGCCCCGTGGCCGGGGGACTGTTGGGCGCCATCTCCT
TGCATGCACCATTCCTTGCGGCGGCGGTGCTCAACGGCCTCAACCTACTACTGGGCTGCTTCCTAATGCA
GGAGTCGCATAAGGGAGAGCGTCGACCGATGCCCTTGAGAGCCTTCAACCCAGTCAGCTCCTTCCGGTGG
GCGCGGGGCATGACTATCGTCGCCGCACTTATGACTGTCTTCTTTATCATGCAACTCGTAGGACAGGTGC
CGGCAGCGCTCTGGGTCATTTTCGGCGAGGACCGCTTTCGCTGGAGCGCGACGATGATCGGCCTGTCGCT
TGCGGTATTCGGAATCTTGCACGCCCTCGCTCAAGCCTTCGTCACTGGTCCCGCCACCAAACGTTTCGGC
GAGAAGCAGGCCATTATCGCCGGCATGGCGGCCGACGCGCTGGGCTACGTCTTGCTGGCGTTCGCGACGC
GAGGCTGGATGGCCTTCCCCATTATGATTCTTCTCGCTTCCGGCGGCATCGGGATGCCCGCGTTGCAGGC
CATGCTGTCCAGGCAGGTAGATGACGACCATCAGGGACAGCTTCAAGGATCGCTCGCGGCTCTTACCAGC
CTAACTTCGATCATTGGACCGCTGATCGTCACGGCGATTTATGCCGCCTCGGCGAGCACATGGAACGGGT
TGGCATGGATTGTAGGCGCCGCCCTATACCTTGTCTGCCTCCCCGCGTTGCGTCGCGGTGCATGGAGCCG
GGCCACCTCGACCTGAATGGAAGCCGGCGGCACCTCGCTAACGGATTCACCACTCCAAGAATTGGAGCCA
ATCAATTCTTGCGGAGAACTGTGAATGCGCAAACCAACCCTTGGCAGAACATATCCATCGCGTCCGCCAT
CTCCAGCAGCCGCACGCGGCGCATCTCGGGCAGCGTTGGGTCCTGGCCACGGGTGCGCATGATCGTGCTC
CTGTCGTTGAGGACCCGGCTAGGCTGGCGGGGTTGCCTTACTGGTTAGCAGAATGAATCACCGATACGCG
AGCGAACGTGAAGCGACTGCAAGGGCGAATTCTGCAGATATCCATCACACTGGCGGCCGTTACTAGTGGA
TCCGAGCTCGGTACCAAGCTTGATGCATAGCTTGAGTATTCTAACGCGTCACCTAAATAGCTTGGCGTAA
TCATGGTCATAGCTGTTTCCTGTGTGAAATTGTTATCCGCTCACAATTCCACACAACATACGAGCCGGAA
GCATAAAGTGTAAAGCCTGGGGTGCCTAATGAGTGAGCTAACTCACATTAATTGCGTTGCGCTCACTGCC
CGCTTTCCAGTCGGGAAACCTGTCGTGCCAGCTGCATTAATGAATCGGCCAACGCGCGGGGAGAGGCGGT
TTGCGTATTGGGCGCTCTTCCGCTTCCTCGCTCACTGACTCGCTGCGCTCGGTCGTTCGGCTGCGGCGAG
CGGTATCAGCTCACTCAAAGGCGGTAATACGGTTATCCACAGAATCAGGGGATAACGCAGGAAAGAACAT
GTGAGCAAAAGGCCAGCAAAAGGCCAGGAACCGTAAAAAGGCCGCGTTGCTGGCGTTTTTCCATAGGCTC
CGCCCCCCTGACGAGCATCACAAAAATCGACGCTCAAGTCAGAGGTGGCGAAACCCGACAGGACTATAAA
GATACCAGGCGTTTCCCCCTGGAAGCTCCCTCGTGCGCTCTCCTGTTCCGACCCTGCCGCTTACCGGATA
CCTGTCCGCCTTTCTCCCTTCGGGAAGCGTGGCGCTTTCTCATAGCTCACGCTGTAGGTATCTCAGTTCG
GTGTAGGTCGTTCGCTCCAAGCTGGGCTGTGTGCACGAACCCCCCGTTCAGCCCGACCGCTGCGCCTTAT
CCGGTAACTATCGTCTTGAGTCCAACCCGGTAAGACACGACTTATCGCCACTGGCAGCAGCCACTGGTAA
CAGGATTAGCAGAGCGAGGTATGTAGGCGGTGCTACAGAGTTCTTGAAGTGGTGGCCTAACTACGGCTAC
ACTAGAAGAACAGTATTTGGTATCTGCGCTCTGCTGAAGCCAGTTACCTTCGGAAAAAGAGTTGGTAGCT
CTTGATCCGGCAAACAAACCACCGCTGGTAGCGGTGGTTTTTTTGTTTGCAAGCAGCAGATTACGCGCAG
AAAAAAAGGATCTCAAGAAGATCCTTTGATCTTTTCTACGGGGTCTGACGCTCAGTGGAACGAAAACTCA
CGTTAAGGGATTTTGGTCATGAGATTATCAAAAAGGATCTTCACCTAGATCCTTTTAAATTAAAAATGAA
GTTTTAGCACGTGTCAGTCCTGCTCCTCGGCCACGAAGTGCACGCAGTTGCCGGCCGGGTCGCGCAGGGC
GAACTCCCGCCCCCACGGCTGCTCGCCGATCTCGGTCATGGCCGGCCCGGAGGCGTCCCGGAAGTTCGTG
GACACGACCTCCGACCACTCGGCGTACAGCTCGTCCAGGCCGCGCACCCACACCCAGGCCAGGGTGTTGT
CCGGCACCACCTGGTCCTGGACCGCGCTGATGAACAGGGTCACGTCGTCCCGGACCACACCGGCGAAGTC
GTCCTCCACGAAGTCCCGGGAGAACCCGAGCCGGTCGGTCCAGAACTCGACCGCTCCGGCGACGTCGCGC
GCGGTGAGCACCGGAACGGCACTGGTCAACTTGGCCATGGTGGCCCTCCTCACGTGCTATTATTGAAGCA
TTTATCAGGGTTATTGTCTCATGAGCGGATACATATTTGAATGTATTTAGAAAAATAAACAAATAGGGGT
TCCGCGCACATTTCCCCGAAAAGTGCCACCTGATGCGGTGTGAAATACCGCACAGATGCGTAAGGAGAAA
ATACCGCATCAGGAAATTGTAAGCGTTAATAATTCAGAAGAACTCGTCAAGAAGGCGATAGAAGGCGATG
CGCTGCGAATCGGGAGCGGCGATACCGTAAAGCACGAGGAAGCGGTCAGCCCATTCGCCGCCAAGCTCTT
CAGCAATATCACGGGTAGCCAACGCTATGTCCTGATAGCGGTCCGCCACACCCAGCCGGCCACAGTCGAT
GAATCCAGAAAAGCGGCCATTTTCCACCATGATATTCGGCAAGCAGGCATCGCCATGGGTCACGACGAGA
TCCTCGCCGTCGGGCATGCTCGCCTTGAGCCTGGCGAACAGTTCGGCTGGCGCGAGCCCCTGATGCTCTT
CGTCCAGATCATCCTGATCGACAAGACCGGCTTCCATCCGAGTACGTGCTCGCTCGATGCGATGTTTCGC
TTGGTGGTCGAATGGGCAGGTAGCCGGATCAAGCGTATGCAGCCGCCGCATTGCATCAGCCATGATGGAT
ACTTTCTCGGCAGGAGCAAGGTGAGATGACAGGAGATCCTGCCCCGGCACTTCGCCCAATAGCAGCCAGT
CCCTTCCCGCTTCAGTGACAACGTCGAGCACAGCTGCGCAAGGAACGCCCGTCGTGGCCAGCCACGATAG
CCGCGCTGCCTCGTCTTGCAGTTCATTCAGGGCACCGGACAGGTCGGTCTTGACAAAAAGAACCGGGCGC
CCCTGCGCTGACAGCCGGAACACGGCGGCATCAGAGCAGCCGATTGTCTGTTGTGCCCAGTCATAGCCGA
ATAGCCTCTCCACCCAAGCGGCCGGAGAACCTGCGTGCAATCCATCTTGTTCAATCATGCGAAACGATCC
TCATCCTGTCTCTTGATCAGAGCTTGATCCCCTGCGCCATCAGATCCTTGGCGGCAAGAAAGCCATCCAG
TTTACTTTGCAGGGCTTCCCAACCTTACCAGAGGGCGCCCCAGCTGGCAATTCCGGTTCGCTTGCTGTCC
ATAAAACCGCCCAGTCTAGCTATCGCCATGTAAGCCCACTGCAAGCTACCTGCTTTCTCTTTGCGCTTGC
GTTTTCCCTTGTCCAGATAGCCCAGTAGCTGACATTCATCCGGGGTCAGCACCGTTTCTGCGGACTGGCT
TTCTACGTGAAAAGGATCTAGGTGAAGATCCTTTTTGATAATCTCATGCCTGACATTTATATTCCCCAGA
ACATCAGGTTAATGGCGTTTTTGATGTCATTTTCGCGGTGGCTGAGATCAGCCACTTCTTCCCCGATAAC
GGAGACCGGCACACTGGCCATATCGGTGGTCATCATGCGCCAGCTTTCATCCCCGATATGCACCACCGGG
TAAAGTTCACGGGAGACTTTATCTGACAGCAGACGTGCACTGGCCAGGGGGATCACCATCCGTCGCCCCG
GCGTGTCAATAATATCACTCTGTACATCCACAAACAGACGATAACGGCTCTCTCTTTTATAGGTGTAAAC
CTTAAACTGCCGTACGTATAGGCTGCGCAACTGTTGGGAAGGGCGATCGGTGCGGGCCTCTTCGCTATTA
CGCCAGCTGGCGAAAGGGGGATGTGCTGCAAGGCGATTAAGTTGGGTAACGCCAGGGTTTTCCCAGTCAC
GACGTTGTAAAACGACGGCCAGTGAATTGTAATACGACTCACTATAGGGCGAATTGGGCCCTCTAGATGC
ATGCTCGAGCGGCCGCCAGTGTGATGGATATCTGCAGAATTCGCCCTT
Features (pLannotate 1.2.2; 14 found; start..end, strand, type, name):
    226..1416    +  CDS            TcR: tetracycline efflux protein; tet; confers resistance to tetracycline
   1850..1866    -  protein_bind   lac operator: The lac repressor binds to the lac operator to inhibit transcription in E. coli. This inhibition can be relieved by adding lactose or isopropyl-β-D-thiogalactopyranoside (IPTG). lac repressor encoded by lacI
   1874..1904    -  promoter       lac promoter: promoter for the E. coli lac operon
   1919..1940    -  protein_bind   CAP binding site: CAP binding activates transcription in the presence of cAMP. E. coli catabolite activator protein
   1953..2045    -  CDS            lacI (fragment): lac repressor; lacI; The lac repressor binds to the lac operator to inhibit transcription in E. coli. This inhibition can be relieved by adding lactose or isopropyl-β-D-thiogalactopyranoside (IPTG).
   2228..2816    -  rep_origin     ori: high-copy-number ColE1/pMB1/pBR322/pUC origin of replication
   2954..3328    -  CDS            BleoR: antibiotic-binding protein; Sh ble from Streptoalloteichus hindustanus; confers resistance to bleomycin, phleomycin, and Zeocin™
   3348..3436    -  promoter       AmpR promoter (fragment): bla
   3463..3513    +  misc_feature   bom (fragment): basis of mobility region from pBR322
   3534..4328    -  CDS            NeoR/KanR: aminoglycoside phosphotransferase from Tn5; aph(3')-II (or nptII); confers resistance to neomycin, kanamycin, and G418 (Geneticin®)
   4360..4629    -  CDS            tnpA (fragment): TN5P_ECOLX - Also known as tnp. Experimental evidence at protein level: Swiss-Prot protein existence level 1. Mediates transposition of transposon Tn5 by a 'cut and paste' mechanism. First, the monomeric transposase binds the 19 bp inverted DNA repeats flanking the transposon. Then, dimerization of the DNA- bound transposase creates a synaptic DNA complex. After nicking of the first DNA strand, excision of the transposon proceeds through a series of intermediates. The transposase then mediates the insertion of the transposon at a new site by strand transfer. The activity of the wild- type tran
   4677..4980    -  CDS            ccdB (fragment): CcdB, a bacterial toxin that poisons DNA gyrase; ccdB; Plasmids containing the ccdB gene cannot be propagated in standard E. coli strains.
   4990..5137    -  CDS            lacZα (fragment): LacZα fragment of β-galactosidase; lacZ fragment
   5140..5158    +  promoter       T7 promoter: promoter for bacteriophage T7 RNA polymerase
