[The description below was written by a language model from this plasmid's Addgene catalogue record and pLannotate feature annotations shown in this document.]
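Description:
hp-50-0-50%GC-Right-half-120bp is a high-copy E. coli cloning plasmid built on the pCR-XL-TOPO backbone. It carries a roughly 1.7 kb synthetic insert, introduced by TOPO cloning, that encodes the right half of a designed 120-nucleotide DNA hairpin. The name indicates a stem with a 50%–0%–50% GC composition profile. According to the depositor, the full hairpin cannot be cloned intact, presumably because long inverted repeats are unstable in bacteria. It was therefore split into separate Left and Right half plasmids, and this construct is the Right half. The associated work describes force-activated DNA substrates for generating single-stranded DNA and defined ssDNA/dsDNA structures in optical-trapping experiments, so the plasmid serves as a source of template DNA for assembling such substrates rather than as an expression vector.

The sequenced record is 5,228 nt, consistent with backbone plus insert. Replication relies on a ColE1/pUC-type origin, and selection is by kanamycin through the Tn5 aminoglycoside phosphotransferase (NeoR/KanR). A BleoR (Zeocin resistance) gene is also present in the backbone. The lac promoter, operator and CAP site drive the backbone's lacZα–ccdB fusion, annotated here as fragments. In TOPO vectors of this kind, insertion disrupts the lethal ccdB cassette and so selects for recombinants. A T7 promoter lies next to the cloning site. The annotation does not label the hairpin sequence itself. It does identify a complete tetracycline efflux (TcR) coding sequence in the region that appears to correspond to the insert, suggesting that pBR322-type sequence makes up much of the cloned fragment, possibly as flanking duplex DNA. The record does not state this, nor whether the gene is expressed.
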