Addgene plasmid #169207: hp-50-0-50%GC-Right-half-120bp
Purpose: 50-0-50%GC-Right-half-120bp-hairpin
Depositing lab: Tom Perkins. Depositing organization: University of Colorado, Boulder. Publication: Force-Activated DNA Substrates for In Situ Generation of ssDNA and Designed ssDNA/dsDNA Structures in an Optical-Trapping Assay. Taylor AMK, Okoniewski SR, Uyetake L, Perkins TT. Methods Mol Biol. 2022;2478:273-312. doi: 10.1007/978-1-0716-2229-2_10. PubMed 36063324.
Backbone
  Vector backbone: pCR-XL-TOPO
  Backbone size w/o insert (bp): 3519
  Vector type: Unspecified
Growth in bacteria
  Bacterial resistance: Kanamycin, 50 μg/mL
  Growth temperature: 37°C
  Growth strain: DH5alpha
  Copy number: High Copy
Gene/Insert
  Gene/Insert name: 50-0-50%GC-Right-half-120bp-hairpin
  Species: Synthetic
  Insert size (bp): 1700
  Cloning method: TOPO Cloning
  Sequencing primers: 5′ GGT AAC GCC AGG GTT TTC CCA GTC AC; 3′ GGA TAA CAA TTT CAC ACA GGA AAC AGC TAT GAC
Terms and licenses: Academic/Nonprofit Terms; Industry Terms: Not Available to Industry
Depositor comments: Since the 120nt hairpin cannot be cloned in it's entirety the two halves (Left & Right) are provided here.
How to cite: hp-50-0-50%GC-Right-half-120bp was a gift from Tom Perkins (Addgene plasmid # 169207 ; http://n2t.net/addgene:169207 ; RRID:Addgene_169207)
